>Addgene plasmid #84239 | pSLQ2817 pPB: CAG-PYL1-VPR-IRES-Puro-WPRE-SV40PA PGK-ABI-tagBFP-SpdCas9 | depositor full sequence | sequence record 160811 | pSLQ2817 pPB: CAG-PYL1-VPR-IRES-Puro-WPRE-SV40PA PGK-ABI-tagBFP-SpdCas9 sequence 15416 bps
CCATGGTCGAGGTGAGCCCCACGTTCTGCTTCACTCTCCCCATCTCCCCCCCCTCCCCACCCCCAATTTT
GTATTTATTTATTTTTTAATTATTTTGTGCAGCGATGGGGGCGGGGGGGGGGGGGGGGCGCGCGCCAGGC
GGGGCGGGGCGGGGCGAGGGGCGGGGCGGGGCGAGGCGGAGAGGTGCGGCGGCAGCCAATCAGAGCGGCG
CGCTCCGAAAGTTTCCTTTTATGGCGAGGCGGCGGCGGCGGCGGCCCTATAAAAAGCGAAGCGCGCGGCG
GGCGGGGAGTCGCTGCGACGCTGCCTTCGCCCCGTGCCCCGCTCCGCCGCCGCCTCGCGCCGCCCGCCCC
GGCTCTGACTGACCGCGTTACTCCCACAGGTGAGCGGGCGGGACGGCCCTTCTCCTCCGGGCTGTAATTA
GCGCTTGGTTTAATGACGGCTTGTTTCTTTTCTGTGGCTGCGTGAAAGCCTTGAGGGGCTCCGGGAGGGC
CCTTTGTGCGGGGGGAGCGGCTCGGGGGGTGCGTGCGTGTGTGTGTGCGTGGGGAGCGCCGCGTGCGGCT
CCGCGCTGCCCGGCGGCTGTGAGCGCTGCGGGCGCGGCGCGGGGCTTTGTGCGCTCCGCAGTGTGCGCGA
GGGGAGCGCGGCCGGGGGCGGTGCCCCGCGGTGCGGGGGGGGCTGCGAGGGGAACAAAGGCTGCGTGCGG
GGTGTGTGCGTGGGGGGGTGAGCAGGGGGTGTGGGCGCGTCGGTCGGGCTGCAACCCCCCCTGCACCCCC
CTCCCCGAGTTGCTGAGCACGGCCCGGCTTCGGGTGCGGGGCTCCGTACGGGGCGTGGCGCGGGGCTCGC
CGTGCCGGGCGGGGGGTGGCGGCAGGTGGGGGTGCCGGGCGGGGCGGGGCCGCCTCGGGCCGGGGAGGGC
TCGGGGGAGGGGCGCGGCGGCCCCCGGAGCGCCGGCGGCTGTCGAGGCGCGGCGAGCCGCAGCCATTGCC
TTTTATGGTAATCGTGCGAGAGGGCGCAGGGACTTCCTTTGTCCCAAATCTGTGCGGAGCCGAAATCTGG
GAGGCGCCGCCGCACCCCCTCTAGCGGGCGCGGGGCGAAGCGGTGCGGCGCCGGCAGGAAGGAAATGGGC
GGGGAGGGCCTTCGTGCGTCGCCGCGCCGCCGTCCCCTTCTCCCTCTCCAGCCTCGGGGCTGTCCGCGGG
GGGACGGCTGCCTTCGGGGGGGACGGGGCAGGGCGGGGTTCGGCTTCTGGCGTGTGACCGGCGGCTCTAG
AGCCTCTGCTAACCATGTTCATGCCTTCTTCTTTTTCCTACAGCTCCTGGGCAACGTGCTGGTTATTGTG
CTGTCTCATCATTTTGGCAAAGAATTCGCCACCATGGGTGGGGGCGCGCCAACTCAAGACGAATTCACCC
AACTCTCCCAATCAATCGCCGAGTTCCACACGTACCAACTCGGTAACGGCCGTTGCTCATCTCTCCTAGC
TCAGCGAATCCACGCGCCGCCGGAAACAGTATGGTCCGTGGTGAGACGTTTCGATAGGCCACAGATTTAC
AAACACTTCATCAAAAGCTGTAACGTGAGTGAAGATTTCGAGATGCGAGTGGGATGCACGCGCGACGTGA
ACGTGATAAGTGGATTACCGGCGAATACGTCTCGAGAGAGATTAGATCTGTTGGACGATGATCGGAGAGT
GACTGGGTTTAGTATAACCGGTGGTGAACATAGGCTGAGGAATTATAAATCGGTTACGACGGTTCATAGA
TTTGAGAAAGAAGAAGAAGAAGAAAGGATCTGGACCGTTGTTTTGGAATCTTATGTTGTTGATGTACCGG
AAGGTAATTCGGAGGAAGATACGAGATTGTTTGCTGATACGGTTATTAGATTGAATCTTCAGAAACTTGC
TTCGATCACTGAAGCTATGAACGAATTCTCAAGCGCTGCAGGTACTAGTGATGCTTTAGACGATTTTGAC
TTAGATATGCTTGGTTCAGACGCGTTAGACGACTTCGACCTAGACATGTTAGGCTCAGATGCATTGGACG
ACTTCGATTTAGATATGTTGGGCTCCGATGCCCTAGATGACTTTGATCTAGATATGCTAGGTAGTCCCAA
AAAGAAGAGGAAAGTGGGATCCCAGTATCTGCCCGACACAGATGATAGACACCGAATCGAAGAGAAACGC
AAGCGAACGTATGAAACCTTCAAATCGATCATGAAGAAATCGCCCTTCTCGGGTCCGACCGATCCCAGGC
CCCCACCGAGAAGGATTGCGGTCCCGTCCCGCTCGTCGGCCAGCGTGCCGAAGCCTGCGCCGCAGCCCTA
CCCCTTCACGTCGAGCCTGAGCACAATCAATTATGACGAGTTCCCGACGATGGTGTTCCCCTCGGGACAA
ATCTCACAAGCCTCGGCGCTCGCACCAGCGCCTCCCCAAGTCCTTCCGCAAGCGCCTGCCCCAGCGCCTG
CACCGGCAATGGTGTCCGCCCTCGCACAGGCCCCTGCGCCCGTCCCCGTGCTCGCGCCTGGACCGCCCCA
GGCGGTCGCTCCACCGGCTCCGAAGCCGACGCAGGCCGGAGAGGGAACACTCTCCGAAGCACTTCTTCAA
CTCCAGTTTGATGACGAGGATCTTGGAGCACTCCTTGGAAACTCGACAGACCCTGCGGTGTTTACCGACC
TCGCGTCAGTAGATAACTCCGAATTTCAGCAGCTTTTGAACCAGGGTATCCCGGTCGCGCCACATACAAC
GGAGCCCATGTTGATGGAATACCCCGAAGCAATCACGAGACTTGTGACGGGAGCGCAGCGGCCTCCCGAT
CCCGCACCCGCACCTTTGGGGGCACCTGGCCTCCCTAACGGACTTTTGAGCGGCGACGAGGATTTCTCCT
CCATCGCCGATATGGATTTCTCAGCCTTGCTGTCACAGATTTCCAGCGGCTCTGGCAGCGGCAGCCGGGA
TTCCAGGGAAGGGATGTTTTTGCCGAAGCCTGAGGCCGGCTCCGCTATTAGTGACGTGTTTGAGGGCCGC
GAGGTGTGCCAGCCAAAACGAATCCGGCCATTTCATCCTCCAGGAAGTCCATGGGCCAACCGCCCACTCC
CCGCCAGCCTCGCACCAACACCAACCGGTCCAGTACATGAGCCAGTCGGGTCACTGACCCCGGCACCAGT
CCCTCAGCCACTGGATCCAGCGCCCGCAGTGACTCCCGAGGCCAGTCACCTGTTGGAGGATCCCGATGAA
GAGACGAGCCAGGCTGTCAAAGCCCTTCGGGAGATGGCCGATACTGTGATTCCCCAGAAGGAAGAGGCTG
CAATCTGTGGCCAAATGGACCTTTCCCATCCGCCCCCAAGGGGCCATCTGGATGAGCTGACAACCACACT
TGAGTCCATGACCGAGGATCTGAACCTGGACTCACCCCTGACCCCGGAATTGAACGAGATTCTGGATACC
TTCCTGAACGACGAGTGCCTCTTGCATGCCATGCATATCAGCACAGGACTGTCCATCTTCGACACATCTC
TGTTTTGAATTTAAATAATTCGCCCCTCTCCCTCCCCCCCCCCTAACGTTACTGGCCGAAGCCGCTTGGA
ATAAGGCCGGTGTGCGTTTGTCTATATGTTATTTTCCACCATATTGCCGTCTTTTGGCAATGTGAGGGCC
CGGAAACCTGGCCCTGTCTTCTTGACGAGCATTCCTAGGGGTCTTTCCCCTCTCGCCAAAGGAATGCAAG
GTCTGTTGAATGTCGTGAAGGAAGCAGTTCCTCTGGAAGCTTCTTGAAGACAAACAACGTCTGTAGCGAC
CCTTTGCAGGCAGCGGAACCCCCCACCTGGCGACAGGTGCCTCTGCGGCCAAAAGCCACGTGTATAAGAT
ACACCTGCAAAGGCGGCACAACCCCAGTGCCACGTTGTGAGTTGGATAGTTGTGGAAAGAGTCAAATGGC
TCTCCTCAAGCGTATTCAACAAGGGGCTGAAGGATGCCCAGAAGGTACCCCATTGTATGGGATCTGATCT
GGGGCCTCGGTGCACATGCTTTACGTGTGTTTAGTCGAGGTTAAAAAACGTCTAGGCCCCCCGAACCACG
GGGACGTGGTTTTCCTTTGAAAAACACGATGATAATATGGCCACAACCGGATCCGGAGCTACCATGACCA
TGACCGAGTACAAGCCCACGGTGCGCCTCGCCACCCGCGACGACGTCCCCAGGGCCGTACGCACCCTCGC
CGCCGCGTTCGCCGACTACCCCGCCACGCGCCACACCGTCGATCCGGACCGCCACATCGAGCGGGTCACC
GAGCTGCAAGAACTCTTCCTCACGCGCGTCGGGCTCGACATCGGCAAGGTGTGGGTCGCGGACGACGGCG
CCGCGGTGGCGGTCTGGACCACGCCGGAGAGCGTCGAAGCGGGGGCGGTGTTCGCCGAGATCGGCCCGCG
CATGGCCGAGTTGAGCGGTTCCCGGCTGGCCGCGCAGCAACAGATGGAAGGCCTCCTGGCGCCGCACCGG
CCCAAGGAGCCCGCGTGGTTCCTGGCCACCGTCGGCGTCTCGCCCGACCACCAGGGCAAGGGTCTGGGCA
GCGCCGTCGTGCTCCCCGGAGTGGAGGCGGCCGAGCGCGCCGGGGTGCCCGCCTTCCTGGAGACCTCCGC
GCCCCGCAACCTCCCCTTCTACGAGCGGCTCGGCTTCACCGTCACCGCCGACGTCGAGGTGCCCGAAGGA
CCGCGCACCTGGTGCATGACCCGCAAGCCCGGTGCCTGAGTTTAAACCATGCAAGCTTGATATCAAGCTT
ATCGATAATCAACCTCTGGATTACAAAATTTGTGAAAGATTGACTGGTATTCTTAACTATGTTGCTCCTT
TTACGCTATGTGGATACGCTGCTTTAATGCCTTTGTATCATGCTATTGCTTCCCGTATGGCTTTCATTTT
CTCCTCCTTGTATAAATCCTGGTTGCTGTCTCTTTATGAGGAGTTGTGGCCCGTTGTCAGGCAACGTGGC
GTGGTGTGCACTGTGTTTGCTGACGCAACCCCCACTGGTTGGGGCATTGCCACCACCTGTCAGCTCCTTT
CCGGGACTTTCGCTTTCCCCCTCCCTATTGCCACGGCGGAACTCATCGCCGCCTGCCTTGCCCGCTGCTG
GACAGGGGCTCGGCTGTTGGGCACTGACAATTCCGTGGTGTTGTCGGGGAAATCATCGTCCTTTCCTTGG
CTGCTCGCCTGTGTTGCCACCTGGATTCTGCGCGGGACGTCCTTCTGCTACGTCCCTTCGGCCCTCAATC
CAGCGGACCTTCCTTCCCGCGGCCTGCTGCCGGCTCTGCGGCCTCTTCCGCGTCTTCGCCTTCGCCCTCA
GACGAGTCGGATCTCCCTTTGGGCCGCCTCCCCGCATCCTTGTTTATTGCAGCTTATAATGGTTACAAAT
AAAGCAATAGCATCACAAATTTCACAAATAAAGCATTTTTTTCACTGCATTCTAGTTGTGGTTTGTCCAA
ACTCATCAATGTATCTTATCATGTCTGGATCCTGCAGGTAATTCTACCGGGTAGGGGAGGCGCTTTTCCC
AAGGCAGTCTGGAGCATGCGCTTTAGCAGCCCCGCTGGGCACTTGGCGCTACACAAGTGGCCTCTGGCCT
CGCACACATTCCACATCCACCGGTAGGCGCCAACCGGCTCCGTTCTTTGGTGGCCCCTTCGCGCCACCTT
CTACTCCTCCCCTAGTCAGGAAGTTCCCCCCCGCCCCGCAGCTCGCGTCGTGCAGGACGTGACAAATGGA
AGTAGCACGTCTCACTAGGCTCGTGCAGATGGACAGCACCGCTGAGCAATGGAAGCGGGTAGGCCTTTGG
GGCAGCGGCCAATAGCAGCTTTGCTCCTTCGCTTTCTGGGCTCAGAGGCTGGGAAGGGGTGGGTCCGGGG
GCGGGCTCAGGGGCGGGCTCAGGGGCGGGGCGGGCGCCCGAAGGTCCTCCGGAGGCCCGGCATTCTGCAC
GCTTCAAAAGCGCACGTCTGCCGCGCTGTTCTCCTCTTCCTCATCTCCGGGCCTTTCGACCTGCAGCCCA
AGCTTGTCGACGCCACCATGACGCGTGTGCCTTTGTATGGTTTTACTTCGATTTGTGGAAGAAGACCTGA
GATGGAAGCTGCTGTTTCGACTATACCAAGATTCCTTCAATCTTCCTCTGGTTCGATGTTAGATGGTCGG
TTTGATCCTCAATCCGCCGCTCATTTCTTCGGTGTTTACGACGGCCATGGCGGTTCTCAGGTAGCGAACT
ATTGTAGAGAGAGGATGCATTTGGCTTTGGCGGAGGAGATAGCTAAGGAGAAACCGATGCTCTGCGATGG
TGATACGTGGCTGGAGAAGTGGAAGAAAGCTCTTTTCAACTCGTTCCTGAGAGTTGACTCGGAGATTGAG
TCAGTTGCGCCGGAGACGGTTGGGTCAACGTCGGTGGTTGCCGTTGTTTTCCCGTCTCACATCTTCGTCG
CTAACTGCGGTGACTCTAGAGCCGTTCTTTGCCGCGGCAAAACTGCACTTCCATTATCCGTTGACCATAA
ACCGGATAGAGAAGATGAAGCTGCGAGGATTGAAGCCGCAGGAGGGAAAGTGATTCAGTGGAATGGAGCT
CGTGTTTTCGGTGTTCTCGCCATGTCGAGATCCATTGGCGATAGATACTTGAAACCATCCATCATTCCTG
ATCCGGAAGTGACGGCTGTGAAGAGAGTAAAAGAAGATGATTGTCTGATTTTGGCGAGTGACGGGGTTTG
GGATGTAATGACGGATGAAGAAGCGTGTGAGATGGCAAGGAAGCGGATTCTCTTGTGGCACAAGAAAAAC
GCGGTGGCTGGGGATGCATCGTTGCTCGCGGATGAGCGGAGAAAGGAAGGGAAAGATCCTGCGGCGATGT
CCGCGGCTGAGTATTTGTCAAAGCTGGCGATACAGAGAGGAAGCAAAGACAACATAAGTGTGGTGGTGGT
TGATTTGAAGCATATGTCAAGCGCTGCAGGTGCTACCATGAGCGAGCTGATTAAGGAGAACATGCACATG
AAGCTGTACATGGAGGGCACCGTGGACAACCATCACTTCAAGTGCACATCCGAGGGCGAAGGCAAGCCCT
ACGAGGGCACCCAGACCATGAGAATCAAGGTGGTCGAGGGCGGCCCTCTCCCCTTCGCCTTCGACATCCT
GGCTACTAGCTTCCTCTACGGCAGCAAGACCTTCATCAACCACACCCAGGGCATCCCCGACTTCTTCAAG
CAGTCCTTCCCTGAGGGCTTCACATGGGAGAGAGTCACCACATACGAAGACGGGGGCGTGCTGACCGCTA
CCCAGGACACCAGCCTCCAGGACGGCTGCCTCATCTACAACGTCAAGATCAGAGGGGTGAACTTCACATC
CAACGGCCCTGTGATGCAGAAGAAAACACTCGGCTGGGAGGCCTTCACCGAGACGCTGTACCCCGCTGAC
GGCGGCCTGGAAGGCAGAAACGACATGGCCCTGAAGCTCGTGGGCGGGAGCCATCTGATCGCAAACATCA
AGACCACATATAGATCCAAGAAACCCGCTAAGAACCTCAAGATGCCTGGCGTCTACTATGTGGACTACAG
ACTGGAAAGAATCAAGGAGGCCAACAACGAGACCTACGTCGAGCAGCACGAGGTGGCAGTGGCCAGATAC
TGCGACCTCCCTAGCAAACTGGGGCACAAGCTTAATTCAAGCGCTGCAGGTGCCACCATGGACAAGAAGT
ACAGCATCGGCCTGGCCATCGGCACCAACTCTGTGGGCTGGGCCGTGATCACCGACGAGTACAAGGTGCC
CAGCAAGAAATTCAAGGTGCTGGGCAACACCGACCGGCACAGCATCAAGAAGAACCTGATCGGCGCCCTG
CTGTTCGACAGCGGAGAAACAGCCGAGGCCACCCGGCTGAAGAGAACCGCCAGAAGAAGATACACCAGAC
GGAAGAACCGGATCTGCTATCTGCAAGAGATCTTCAGCAACGAGATGGCCAAGGTGGACGACAGCTTCTT
CCACAGACTGGAAGAGTCCTTCCTGGTGGAAGAGGATAAGAAGCACGAGCGGCACCCCATCTTCGGCAAC
ATCGTGGACGAGGTGGCCTACCACGAGAAGTACCCCACCATCTACCACCTGAGAAAGAAACTGGTGGACA
GCACCGACAAGGCCGACCTGCGGCTGATCTATCTGGCCCTGGCCCACATGATCAAGTTCCGGGGCCACTT
CCTGATCGAGGGCGACCTGAACCCCGACAACAGCGACGTGGACAAGCTGTTCATCCAGCTGGTGCAGACC
TACAACCAGCTGTTCGAGGAAAACCCCATCAACGCCAGCGGCGTGGACGCCAAGGCCATCCTGTCTGCCA
GACTGAGCAAGAGCAGACGGCTGGAAAATCTGATCGCCCAGCTGCCCGGCGAGAAGAAGAATGGCCTGTT
CGGCAACCTGATTGCCCTGAGCCTGGGCCTGACCCCCAACTTCAAGAGCAACTTCGACCTGGCCGAGGAT
GCCAAACTGCAGCTGAGCAAGGACACCTACGACGACGACCTGGACAACCTGCTGGCCCAGATCGGCGACC
AGTACGCCGACCTGTTTCTGGCCGCCAAGAACCTGTCCGACGCCATCCTGCTGAGCGACATCCTGAGAGT
GAACACCGAGATCACCAAGGCCCCCCTGAGCGCCTCTATGATCAAGAGATACGACGAGCACCACCAGGAC
CTGACCCTGCTGAAAGCTCTCGTGCGGCAGCAGCTGCCTGAGAAGTACAAAGAGATTTTCTTCGACCAGA
GCAAGAACGGCTACGCCGGCTACATCGATGGCGGAGCCAGCCAGGAAGAGTTCTACAAGTTCATCAAGCC
CATCCTGGAAAAGATGGACGGCACCGAGGAACTGCTCGTGAAGCTGAACAGAGAGGACCTGCTGCGGAAG
CAGCGGACCTTCGACAACGGCAGCATCCCCCACCAGATCCACCTGGGAGAGCTGCACGCCATTCTGCGGC
GGCAGGAAGATTTTTACCCATTCCTGAAGGACAACCGGGAAAAGATCGAGAAGATCCTGACCTTCCGCAT
CCCCTACTACGTGGGCCCTCTGGCCAGGGGAAACAGCAGATTCGCCTGGATGACCAGAAAGAGCGAGGAA
ACCATCACCCCCTGGAACTTCGAGGAAGTGGTGGACAAGGGCGCCAGCGCCCAGAGCTTCATCGAGCGGA
TGACCAACTTCGATAAGAACCTGCCCAACGAGAAGGTGCTGCCCAAGCACAGCCTGCTGTACGAGTACTT
CACCGTGTACAACGAGCTGACCAAAGTGAAATACGTGACCGAGGGAATGAGAAAGCCCGCCTTCCTGAGC
GGCGAGCAGAAAAAAGCCATCGTGGACCTGCTGTTCAAGACCAACCGGAAAGTGACCGTGAAGCAGCTGA
AAGAGGACTACTTCAAGAAAATCGAGTGCTTCGACTCCGTGGAAATCTCCGGCGTGGAAGATCGGTTCAA
CGCCTCCCTGGGCACATACCACGATCTGCTGAAAATTATCAAGGACAAGGACTTCCTGGACAATGAGGAA
AACGAGGACATTCTGGAAGATATCGTGCTGACCCTGACACTGTTTGAGGACAGAGAGATGATCGAGGAAC
GGCTGAAAACCTATGCCCACCTGTTCGACGACAAAGTGATGAAGCAGCTGAAGCGGCGGAGATACACCGG
CTGGGGCAGGCTGAGCCGGAAGCTGATCAACGGCATCCGGGACAAGCAGTCCGGCAAGACAATCCTGGAT
TTCCTGAAGTCCGACGGCTTCGCCAACAGAAACTTCATGCAGCTGATCCACGACGACAGCCTGACCTTTA
AAGAGGACATCCAGAAAGCCCAGGTGTCCGGCCAGGGCGATAGCCTGCACGAGCACATTGCCAATCTGGC
CGGCAGCCCCGCCATTAAGAAGGGCATCCTGCAGACAGTGAAGGTGGTGGACGAGCTCGTGAAAGTGATG
GGCCGGCACAAGCCCGAGAACATCGTGATCGAAATGGCCAGAGAGAACCAGACCACCCAGAAGGGACAGA
AGAACAGCCGCGAGAGAATGAAGCGGATCGAAGAGGGCATCAAAGAGCTGGGCAGCCAGATCCTGAAAGA
ACACCCCGTGGAAAACACCCAGCTGCAGAACGAGAAGCTGTACCTGTACTACCTGCAGAATGGGCGGGAT
ATGTACGTGGACCAGGAACTGGACATCAACCGGCTGTCCGACTACGATGTGGACGCTATCGTGCCTCAGA
GCTTTCTGAAGGACGACTCCATCGATAACAAAGTGCTGACTCGGAGCGACAAGAACCGGGGCAAGAGCGA
CAACGTGCCCTCCGAAGAGGTCGTGAAGAAGATGAAGAACTACTGGCGCCAGCTGCTGAATGCCAAGCTG
ATTACCCAGAGGAAGTTCGACAATCTGACCAAGGCCGAGAGAGGCGGCCTGAGCGAACTGGATAAGGCCG
GCTTCATCAAGAGACAGCTGGTGGAAACCCGGCAGATCACAAAGCACGTGGCACAGATCCTGGACTCCCG
GATGAACACTAAGTACGACGAGAACGACAAACTGATCCGGGAAGTGAAAGTGATCACCCTGAAGTCCAAG
CTGGTGTCCGATTTCCGGAAGGATTTCCAGTTTTACAAAGTGCGCGAGATCAACAACTACCACCACGCCC
ACGACGCCTACCTGAACGCCGTCGTGGGAACCGCCCTGATCAAAAAGTACCCTAAGCTGGAAAGCGAGTT
CGTGTACGGCGACTACAAGGTGTACGACGTGCGGAAGATGATCGCCAAGAGCGAGCAGGAAATCGGCAAG
GCTACCGCCAAGTACTTCTTCTACAGCAACATCATGAACTTTTTCAAGACCGAGATTACCCTGGCCAACG
GCGAGATCCGGAAGCGGCCTCTGATCGAGACAAACGGCGAAACAGGCGAGATCGTGTGGGATAAGGGCCG
GGACTTTGCCACCGTGCGGAAAGTGCTGTCTATGCCCCAAGTGAATATCGTGAAAAAGACCGAGGTGCAG
ACAGGCGGCTTCAGCAAAGAGTCTATCCTGCCCAAGAGGAACAGCGACAAGCTGATCGCCAGAAAGAAGG
ACTGGGACCCTAAGAAGTACGGCGGCTTCGACAGCCCCACCGTGGCCTATTCTGTGCTGGTGGTGGCCAA
AGTGGAAAAGGGCAAGTCCAAGAAACTGAAGAGTGTGAAAGAGCTGCTGGGGATCACCATCATGGAAAGA
AGCAGCTTCGAGAAGAATCCCATCGACTTTCTGGAAGCCAAGGGCTACAAAGAAGTGAAAAAGGACCTGA
TCATCAAGCTGCCTAAGTACTCCCTGTTCGAGCTGGAAAACGGCCGGAAGAGAATGCTGGCCTCTGCCGG
CGAACTGCAGAAGGGAAACGAACTGGCCCTGCCCTCCAAATATGTGAACTTCCTGTACCTGGCCAGCCAC
TATGAGAAGCTGAAGGGCTCCCCCGAGGATAATGAGCAGAAACAGCTGTTTGTGGAACAGCACAAACACT
ACCTGGACGAGATCATCGAGCAGATCAGCGAGTTCTCCAAGAGAGTGATCCTGGCCGACGCTAATCTGGA
CAAGGTGCTGAGCGCCTACAACAAGCACAGAGACAAGCCTATCAGAGAGCAGGCCGAGAATATCATCCAC
CTGTTTACCCTGACCAATCTGGGAGCCCCTGCCGCCTTCAAGTACTTTGACACCACCATCGACCGGAAGA
GGTACACCAGCACCAAAGAGGTGCTGGACGCCACCCTGATCCACCAGAGCATCACCGGCCTGTACGAGAC
ACGGATCGACCTGTCTCAGCTGGGAGGCGACGCCTATCCCTATGACGTGCCCGATTATGCCAGCCTGGGC
AGCGGCTCCCCCAAGAAAAAACGCAAGGTGGAAGATCCTAAGAAAAAGCGGAAAGTGGACGGCATTGGTA
GTGGGAGCAACGGATGACTCGAGCTAGTTAAAAGTTTTGTTACTTTATAGAAGAAATTTTGAGTTTTTGT
TTTTTTTTAATAAATAAATAAACATAAATAAATTGTTTGTTGAATTTATTATTAGTATGTAAGTGTAAAT
ATAATAAAACTTAATATCTATTCAAATTAATAAATAAACCTCGATATACAGACCGATAAAACACATGCGT
CAATTTTACGCATGATTATCTTTAACGTACGTCACAATATGATTATCTTTCTAGGGTTAATCTAGTATAC
GCGTATGCGGCCGCTTAATTAATCCAGCTTTTGTTCCCTTTAGTGAGGGTTAATTGCGCGCTTGGCGTAA
TCATGGTCATAGCTGTTTCCTGTGTGAAATTGTTATCCGCTCACAATTCCACACAACATACGAGCCGGAA
GCATAAAGTGTAAAGCCTGGGGTGCCTAATGAGTGAGCTAACTCACATTAATTGCGTTGCGCTCACTGCC
CGCTTTCCAGTCGGGAAACCTGTCGTGCCAGCTGCATTAATGAATCGGCCAACGCGCGGGGAGAGGCGGT
TTGCGTATTGGGCGCTCTTCCGCTTCCTCGCTCACTGACTCGCTGCGCTCGGTCGTTCGGCTGCGGCGAG
CGGTATCAGCTCACTCAAAGGCGGTAATACGGTTATCCACAGAATCAGGGGATAACGCAGGAAAGAACAT
GTGAGCAAAAGGCCAGCAAAAGGCCAGGAACCGTAAAAAGGCCGCGTTGCTGGCGTTTTTCCATAGGCTC
CGCCCCCCTGACGAGCATCACAAAAATCGACGCTCAAGTCAGAGGTGGCGAAACCCGACAGGACTATAAA
GATACCAGGCGTTTCCCCCTGGAAGCTCCCTCGTGCGCTCTCCTGTTCCGACCCTGCCGCTTACCGGATA
CCTGTCCGCCTTTCTCCCTTCGGGAAGCGTGGCGCTTTCTCATAGCTCACGCTGTAGGTATCTCAGTTCG
GTGTAGGTCGTTCGCTCCAAGCTGGGCTGTGTGCACGAACCCCCCGTTCAGCCCGACCGCTGCGCCTTAT
CCGGTAACTATCGTCTTGAGTCCAACCCGGTAAGACACGACTTATCGCCACTGGCAGCAGCCACTGGTAA
CAGGATTAGCAGAGCGAGGTATGTAGGCGGTGCTACAGAGTTCTTGAAGTGGTGGCCTAACTACGGCTAC
ACTAGAAGGACAGTATTTGGTATCTGCGCTCTGCTGAAGCCAGTTACCTTCGGAAAAAGAGTTGGTAGCT
CTTGATCCGGCAAACAAACCACCGCTGGTAGCGGTGGTTTTTTTGTTTGCAAGCAGCAGATTACGCGCAG
AAAAAAAGGATCTCAAGAAGATCCTTTGATCTTTTCTACGGGGTCTGACGCTCAGTGGAACGAAAACTCA
CGTTAAGGGATTTTGGTCATGAGATTATCAAAAAGGATCTTCACCTAGATCCTTTTAAATTAAAAATGAA
GTTTTAAATCAATCTAAAGTATATATGAGTAAACTTGGTCTGACAGTTACCAATGCTTAATCAGTGAGGC
ACCTATCTCAGCGATCTGTCTATTTCGTTCATCCATAGTTGCCTGACTCCCCGTCGTGTAGATAACTACG
ATACGGGAGGGCTTACCATCTGGCCCCAGTGCTGCAATGATACCGCGAGACCCACGCTCACCGGCTCCAG
ATTTATCAGCAATAAACCAGCCAGCCGGAAGGGCCGAGCGCAGAAGTGGTCCTGCAACTTTATCCGCCTC
CATCCAGTCTATTAATTGTTGCCGGGAAGCTAGAGTAAGTAGTTCGCCAGTTAATAGTTTGCGCAACGTT
GTTGCCATTGCTACAGGCATCGTGGTGTCACGCTCGTCGTTTGGTATGGCTTCATTCAGCTCCGGTTCCC
AACGATCAAGGCGAGTTACATGATCCCCCATGTTGTGCAAAAAAGCGGTTAGCTCCTTCGGTCCTCCGAT
CGTTGTCAGAAGTAAGTTGGCCGCAGTGTTATCACTCATGGTTATGGCAGCACTGCATAATTCTCTTACT
GTCATGCCATCCGTAAGATGCTTTTCTGTGACTGGTGAGTACTCAACCAAGTCATTCTGAGAATAGTGTA
TGCGGCGACCGAGTTGCTCTTGCCCGGCGTCAATACGGGATAATACCGCGCCACATAGCAGAACTTTAAA
AGTGCTCATCATTGGAAAACGTTCTTCGGGGCGAAAACTCTCAAGGATCTTACCGCTGTTGAGATCCAGT
TCGATGTAACCCACTCGTGCACCCAACTGATCTTCAGCATCTTTTACTTTCACCAGCGTTTCTGGGTGAG
CAAAAACAGGAAGGCAAAATGCCGCAAAAAAGGGAATAAGGGCGACACGGAAATGTTGAATACTCATACT
CTTCCTTTTTCAATATTATTGAAGCATTTATCAGGGTTATTGTCTCATGAGCGGATACATATTTGAATGT
ATTTAGAAAAATAAACAAATAGGGGTTCCGCGCACATTTCCCCGAAAAGTGCCACCTAAATTGTAAGCGT
TAATATTTTGTTAAAATTCGCGTTAAATTTTTGTTAAATCAGCTCATTTTTTAACCAATAGGCCGAAATC
GGCAAAATCCCTTATAAATCAAAAGAATAGACCGAGATAGGGT
[37 nt withheld, positions 14534-14570]
AAAGAACGTGGACTCCAACGTCAAAGG
[49 nt withheld, positions 14598-14646]
T
[91 nt withheld, positions 14648-14738]
G
[124 nt withheld, positions 14740-14863]
CCCATTCGCCATTCAGGCTGCGCAACTGTTGGGAAGGGCGATCGGTGCGGGCCTCTTCGCTATTACGCCA
GCTGGCGAAAGGGGGATGTGCTGCAAGGCGATTAAGTTGGGTAACGCCAGGGTTTTCCCAGTCACGACGT
TGTAAAACGACGGCCAGTGAGCGCGCGTAATACGACTCACTATAGGGCGAATTGGGGCGCGCCATTCTAG
ATTAACCCTAGAAAGATAGTCTGCGTAAAATTGACGCATGCATTCTTGAAATATTGCTCTCTCTTTCTAA
ATAGCGCGAATCCGTCGCTGTGCATTTAGGACATCTCAGTCGCCGCTTGGAGCTCCCGTGAGGCGTGCTT
GTCAATGCGGTAAGTGTCACTGATTTTGAACTATAACGACCGCGTGAGTCAAAATGACGCATGATTATCT
TTTACGTGACTTTTAAGATTTAACTCATACGATAATTATATTGTTATTTCATGTTCTACTTACGTGATAA
CTTATTATATATATATTTTCTTGTTATAGATATCAACTAGAATGCTAGCATGGGCCCAGATCT
Features (pLannotate 1.2.2; 26 found; start..end, strand, type, name):
      7..284     +  promoter       chicken β-actin promoter: No description available
    286..1303    +  intron         chimeric intron: chimera between introns from chicken β-actin and rabbit β-globin
   1382..1912    +  CDS            PYL1 (fragment): PYL1_ARATH - Also known as RCAR12. Experimental evidence at protein level: Swiss-Prot protein existence level 1. Receptor for abscisic acid (ABA) required for ABA-mediated responses such as stomatal closure and germination inhibition. Inhibits the activity of group-A protein phosphatases type 2C (PP2Cs) when activated by ABA (PubMed:19407143, PubMed:19855379, PubMed:19893533, PubMed:19898420, PubMed:23844015, PubMed:21658606). Can be activated by both (-)-ABA and (+)-ABA (PubMed:23844015). From Arabidopsis thaliana (Mouse-ear cress).
   1949..1971    +  CDS            VP48 (fragment): 3 tandem repeats of the minimal activation domain of herpes simplex virus VP16 (Cheng et al., 2013)
   2123..2917    +  CDS            RELA (fragment): TF65_HUMAN - Also known as NFKB3. Experimental evidence at protein level: Swiss-Prot protein existence level 1. NF-kappa-B is a pleiotropic transcription factor present in almost all cell types and is the endpoint of a series of signal transduction events that are initiated by a vast array of stimuli related to many biological processes such as inflammation, immunity, differentiation, cell growth, tumorigenesis and apoptosis. NF-kappa-B is a homo- or heterodimeric complex formed by the Rel-like domain- containing proteins RELA/p65, RELB, NFKB1/p105, NFKB1/p50, REL and NFKB2/p52. The heterodime
   2936..3505    +  CDS            Rta AD: transcriptional activation domain from the human herpesvirus 4 (Epstein-Barr virus) replication and transcription activator Rta/BRLF1 (Hardwick et al., 1992; Chavez et al., 2015)
   3523..4108    +  misc_feature   IRES2: internal ribosome entry site (IRES) of the encephalomyocarditis virus (EMCV)
   4130..4729    +  CDS            PuroR: puromycin N-acetyltransferase; pac from Streptomyces alboniger; confers resistance to puromycin
   4749..4767    +  misc_feature   MCS (fragment): pBluescript multiple cloning site
   4767..5355    +  misc_feature   WPRE: woodchuck hepatitis virus posttranscriptional regulatory element
   5359..5491    +  polyA_signal   SV40 poly(A) signal: SV40 polyadenylation signal
   5509..6008    +  promoter       PGK promoter: mouse phosphoglycerate kinase 1 promoter
   6020..6940    +  CDS            ABI1 (fragment): P2C56_ARATH - Experimental evidence at protein level: Swiss-Prot protein existence level 1. Key component and repressor of the abscisic acid (ABA) signaling pathway that regulates numerous ABA responses, such as stomatal closure, osmotic water permeability of the plasma membrane (Pos), drought-induced resistance and rhizogenesis, response to glucose, high light stress, seed germination and inhibition of vegetative growth. During the stomatal closure regulation, modulates the inward calcium-channel permeability as well as the actin reorganization in guard cells in response to ABA. Involved in t
   6968..7666    +  CDS            TagBFP: TagBFP is a basic (constitutively fluorescent) blue fluorescent protein published in 2008, derived from Entacmaea quadricolor. It is reported to be a very rapidly-maturing monomer with very low acid sensitivity.
   7688..11791   +  CDS            Cas9: Cas9 (Csn1) endonuclease from the Streptococcus pyogenes Type II CRISPR/Cas system generates RNA-guided double strand breaks in DNA
  12217..12235   -  promoter       T3 promoter: promoter for bacteriophage T3 RNA polymerase
  12278..12300   -  protein_bind   lac operator (fragment): The lac repressor binds to the lac operator to inhibit transcription in E. coli. This inhibition can be relieved by adding lactose or isopropyl-β-D-thiogalactopyranoside (IPTG). lac repressor encoded by lacI
  12304..12334   -  promoter       lac promoter: promoter for the E. coli lac operon
  12349..12370   -  protein_bind   CAP binding site: CAP binding activates transcription in the presence of cAMP. E. coli catabolite activator protein
  12383..12475   -  CDS            lacI (fragment): lac repressor; lacI; The lac repressor binds to the lac operator to inhibit transcription in E. coli. This inhibition can be relieved by adding lactose or isopropyl-β-D-thiogalactopyranoside (IPTG).
  12658..13246   -  rep_origin     ori: high-copy-number ColE1/pMB1/pBR322/pUC origin of replication
  13417..14277   -  CDS            AmpR: β-lactamase; bla; confers resistance to ampicillin, carbenicillin, and related antibiotics
  14278..14382   -  promoter       AmpR promoter: bla
  14435..14863   -  rep_origin     f1 ori (sequence partly withheld): f1 bacteriophage origin of replication; arrow indicates direction of (+) strand synthesis
  14868..15023   -  CDS            lacZα (fragment): LacZα fragment of β-galactosidase; lacZ fragment
  15031..15049   +  promoter       T7 promoter: promoter for bacteriophage T7 RNA polymerase
