[The description below was written by a language model from this plasmid's Addgene catalogue record and pLannotate feature annotations shown in this document.]
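Description:
pSLQ2817 is a 15.4 kb piggyBac transposon plasmid for mammalian cells that carries both halves of an abscisic acid (ABA)-inducible dCas9 transcriptional activator. It is built on a commercial PB backbone and is propagated in E. coli through a high-copy ColE1/pUC origin with ampicillin resistance. An f1 origin and pBluescript-type remnants (lac promoter/operator, lacZα fragment, T3 and T7 promoters) are also present. The piggyBac vector type implies genomic integration of the cargo when a transposase is supplied, although the automated feature table does not annotate the transposon terminal repeats.

The first cassette uses the CAG promoter (chicken β-actin promoter with a chimeric intron) to express the Arabidopsis ABA receptor fragment PYL1 fused to VPR, the tripartite activator made of VP16-derived repeats, the p65/RELA activation domain and the Epstein-Barr virus Rta activation domain. An EMCV IRES links this reading frame to the puromycin resistance gene, so drug selection reports on expression of the same transcript, which ends with a WPRE and an SV40 polyadenylation signal. The second cassette uses the mouse PGK promoter to express a fragment of the ABI1 phosphatase fused to TagBFP and Streptococcus pyogenes dCas9. The record lists a C-terminal HA tag and two SV40 nuclear localisation signals on this fusion. The annotation tool labels the ORF simply as Cas9, while the catalogue entry specifies the nuclease-dead form.

ABA induces PYL1–ABI dimerisation, which recruits VPR to guide RNA-bound dCas9. Target genes can therefore be activated on addition of the small molecule, and the blue fluorescence marks cells expressing dCas9. No guide RNA cassette is recorded, so one must be supplied separately. The construct is intended for inducible CRISPR activation and synthetic gene-regulation work.
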