Addgene plasmid #84239: pSLQ2817 pPB: CAG-PYL1-VPR-IRES-Puro-WPRE-SV40PA PGK-ABI-tagBFP-SpdCas9
Purpose: Expresses ABA-inducible VPR-Sp dCas9
Depositing lab: Stanley Qi. Depositing organization: Stanford University. Publication: Complex transcriptional modulation with orthogonal and inducible dCas9 regulators. Gao Y, Xiong X, Wong S, Charles EJ, Lim WA, Qi LS. Nat Methods. 2016 Oct 24. doi: 10.1038/nmeth.4042. PubMed 27776111.
Backbone
  Vector backbone: PB
  Backbone manufacturer: System Biosciences
  Total vector size (bp): 15416
  Vector type: Mammalian Expression, CRISPR, Synthetic Biology ; PiggyBac
  Selectable markers: Puromycin
Growth in bacteria
  Bacterial resistance: Ampicillin, 100 μg/mL
  Growth temperature: 37°C
  Growth strain: NEB Stable
  Copy number: High Copy
Gene/Insert 1
  Gene/Insert name: ABI-tagBFP-Sp dCas9
  Species: A. thaliana (mustard weed), Synthetic; S. pyogenes
  Insert size (bp): 5880
  Promoter: PGK
  Tag / fusion protein: ABI (N terminal on insert); tagBFP (N terminal on insert); HA tag (C terminal on insert); 2xNLS (SV40) (C terminal on insert)
  Cloning method: Ligation Independent Cloning
  Sequencing primers: 5′ gaaggtcctccggaggcc; 3′ CGGTCTGTATATCGAGGTTTATTTATTAATTTG
Gene/Insert 2
  Gene/Insert name: PYL1-VPR
  Species: A. thaliana (mustard weed), Synthetic
  Insert size (bp): 2145
  Promoter: CAG
  Tag / fusion protein: PYL1 (N terminal on insert); IRES-Puro (C terminal on backbone)
  Cloning method: Ligation Independent Cloning
  Sequencing primers: 5′ tcggcttctggcgtgtga; 3′ gacggcaatatggtggaaaataac
Resource information
  A portion of this plasmid was derived from a plasmid made by: The dCas9 gene was a gift from Martin Jinek and Jennifer Doudna (UC Berkeley). The ABI and PYL1 domains were gifts from Jerry Crabtree (Stanford)
Terms and licenses: Academic/Nonprofit Terms; Industry Terms: Not Available to Industry
How to cite: pSLQ2817 pPB: CAG-PYL1-VPR-IRES-Puro-WPRE-SV40PA PGK-ABI-tagBFP-SpdCas9 was a gift from Stanley Qi (Addgene plasmid # 84239 ; http://n2t.net/addgene:84239 ; RRID:Addgene_84239)
