>Addgene plasmid #84239 | pSLQ2817 pPB: CAG-PYL1-VPR-IRES-Puro-WPRE-SV40PA PGK-ABI-tagBFP-SpdCas9 | addgene partial sequence | sequence record 165596 | pCAG-F 5'-GCAACGTGCTGGTTATTGTG-3'
CATGGGTGGGGGCGCGCCAACTCAAGACGAATTCACCCAACTCTCCCAATCAATCGCCGAGTTCCACACG
TACCAACTCGGTAACGGCCGTTGCTCATCTCTCCTAGCTCAGCGAATCCACGCGCCGCCGGAAACAGTAT
GGTCCGTGGTGAGACGTTTCGATAGGCCACAGATTTACAAACACTTCATCAAAAGCTGTAACGTGAGTGA
AGATTTCGAGATGCGAGTGGGATGCACGCGCGACGTGAACGTGATAAGTGGATTACCGGCGAATACGTCT
CGAGAGAGATTAGATCTGTTGGACGATGATCGGAGAGTGACTGGGTTTAGTATAACCGGTGGTGAACATA
GGCTGAGGAATTATAAATCGGTTACGACGGTTCATAGATTTGAGAAAGAAGAAGAAGAAGAAAGGATCTG
GACCGTTGTTTTGGAATCTTATGTTGTTGATGTACCGGAAGGTAATTCGGAGGAAGATACGAGATTGTTT
GCTGATACGGTTATTAGATTGAATCTTCAGAAACTTGCTTCGATCACTGAAGCTATGAACGAATTCTCAA
GCGCTGCAGGTACTAGTGATGCTTTAGACGATTTTGACTTAGATATGCTTGGTTCAGACGCGTTAGACGA
CTTCGACCTAGACATGTTAGGCTCAGATGCATTGGACGACTTCGATTTAGATATGTTGGGCTCCGATGCC
CTAGATGACTTTGATCTAGATATGCTAGGTAGTCCCAAAAAGAAGAGGAAAGTGGGATCCCAGTATCTGC
CCGACACAGATGATAGACACCGAATCGAAGAGAAACGCAAGCGAACGTATGAAACCTTCAAATCGATCAT
GAAGAAATCGCCCTTCTCGGGTCCGACCGATCCCAGGCCCCCACCGAGAAGGATTGCGGTCCCGTCCCGC
TCGTCGGCCAGCGTGCC
