>Addgene plasmid #84239 | pSLQ2817 pPB: CAG-PYL1-VPR-IRES-Puro-WPRE-SV40PA PGK-ABI-tagBFP-SpdCas9 | addgene partial sequence | sequence record 165597 | IRES-F 5'-TGGCTCTCCTCAAGCGTATT-3'
CAGAAGGTACCCCATTGTATGGGATCTGATCTGGGGCCTCGGTGCACATGCTTTACGTGTGTTTAGTCGA
GGTTAAAAAACGTCTAGGCCCCCCGAACCACGGGGACGTGGTTTTCCTTTGAAAAACACGATGATAATAT
GGCCACAACCGGATCCGGAGCTACCATGACCATGACCGAGTACAAGCCCACGGTGCGCCTCGCCACCCGC
GACGACGTCCCCAGGGCCGTACGCACCCTCGCCGCCGCGTTCGCCGACTACCCCGCCACGCGCCACACCG
TCGATCCGGACCGCCACATCGAGCGGGTCACCGAGCTGCAAGAACTCTTCCTCACGCGCGTCGGGCTCGA
CATCGGCAAGGTGTGGGTCGCGGACGACGGCGCCGCGGTGGCGGTCTGGACCACGCCGGAGAGCGTCGAA
GCGGGGGCGGTGTTCGCCGAGATCGGCCCGCGCATGGCCGAGTTGAGCGGTTCCCGGCTGGCCGCGCAGC
AACAGATGGAAGGCCTCCTGGCGCCGCACCGGCCCAAGGAGCCCGCGTGGTTCCTGGCCACCGTCGGCGT
CTCGCCCGACCACCAGGGCAAGGGTCTGGGCAGCGCCGTCGTGCTCCCCGGAGTGGAGGCGGCCGAGCGC
GCCGGGGTGCCCGCCTTCCTGGAGACCTCCGCGCCCCGCAACCTCCCCTTCTACGAGCGGCTCGGCTTCA
CCGTCACCGCCGACGTCGAGGTGCCCGAAGGACCGCGCACCTGGTGCATGACCCGCAAGCCCGGTGCCTG
AGTTTAAACCATGCAAGCTTGATATCAAGCTTATCGATAATCAACCTCTGGATTACAAAATTTGTGAAAG
ATTGACTGGTATTCTTAACTATGTTGCTCCTTTTACGCTATGTGGATACGCTGCTTTAATGCCTTTGTAT
CATGCTATTGCTTCCCGTATGGCTTTCATTTTCTCCTCCTTGTATAAATCCTGGTTGCTGTCTCTTTATG
A
